Addgene plasmid #130776: pMSCVbsd-PPARD-K422R
Purpose: Vector encoding PPARD cDNA for retroviral transduction
Depositing lab: Till Adhikary. Depositing organization: Philipps-Universitaet Marburg. Publication: PPARbeta/delta recruits NCOR and regulates transcription reinitiation of ANGPTL4. Legrand N, Bretscher CL, Zielke S, Wilke B, Daude M, Fritz B, Diederich WE, Adhikary T. Nucleic Acids Res. 2019 Oct 10;47(18):9573-9591. doi: 10.1093/nar/gkz685. PubMed 31428774.
Backbone
  Vector backbone: pMSCVbsd
  Vector type: Retroviral
  Selectable markers: Blasticidin
Growth in bacteria
  Bacterial resistance: Ampicillin, 100 μg/mL
  Growth temperature: 37°C
  Growth strain: NEB Stable
  Copy number: High Copy
Gene/Insert
  Gene/Insert name: PPARD K422R
  Species: H. sapiens (human)
  Mutation: K422R
  Entrez Gene: PPARD (a.k.a. FAAR, NR1C2, NUC1, NUCI, NUCII, PPARB)
  Cloning method: Restriction Enzyme; 5′ cloning site BglII (destroyed during cloning); 3′ cloning site XhoI (not destroyed)
  Sequencing primers: 5′ pMSCVseqfw (CCCTTGAACCTCCTCGTTCGACC); 3′ pMSCVseqrv (GAGACGTGCTACTTCCATTTGTC)
Terms and licenses: Academic/Nonprofit Terms; Industry Terms: Not Available to Industry
Depositor comments: Generated by PCR mutagenesis. Please visit https://www.biorxiv.org/content/10.1101/525576v2 for BioRxiv preprint.
How to cite: pMSCVbsd-PPARD-K422R was a gift from Till Adhikary (Addgene plasmid # 130776 ; http://n2t.net/addgene:130776 ; RRID:Addgene_130776)
