[The description below was written by a language model from this plasmid's Addgene catalogue record and pLannotate feature annotations shown in this document.]
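Description:
pMSCVbsd-PPARD-K422R is a gammaretroviral expression vector built on the pMSCVbsd backbone, a murine stem cell virus-type plasmid used to produce replication-defective retrovirus for stable transduction of mammalian cells. In bacteria it is maintained through a high-copy ColE1/pUC-type origin and selected with ampicillin via the β-lactamase gene. The annotation also picks up short remnants of lac, rop, bom, tetracycline-resistance and env sequences, which appear to be non-functional leftovers of the backbone's cloning history.

The proviral region begins with the 5' LTR of murine embryonic stem cell virus, followed by the Ψ packaging signal and a truncated gag segment lacking its start codon, which together allow efficient encapsidation of the vector RNA when viral proteins are supplied in trans by a packaging system. Downstream lies the human PPARD cDNA, encoding the ligand-activated nuclear receptor PPARβ/δ, here carrying a K422R substitution introduced by PCR mutagenesis. No internal promoter is annotated upstream of the insert, consistent with its transcription from the 5' LTR. A separate mouse PGK promoter drives the blasticidin S deaminase gene, so that transduced cells can be selected with blasticidin. The cassette ends in a 3' LTR that the automated annotation matches in two fragments to a ΔU3 self-inactivating Moloney LTR; the catalogue entry does not describe the vector as self-inactivating, so this label should be read cautiously.

The stated purpose is retroviral delivery of PPARD cDNA. The associated work concerns PPARβ/δ recruitment of the NCOR corepressor and its regulation of ANGPTL4 transcription, which suggests use as a point mutant for comparison with the wild-type receptor, although the record does not state the functional consequence of K422R.
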