Features (pLannotate 1.2.2; 20 found; start..end, strand, type, name):
      1..517     +  LTR            5' LTR: 5' long terminal repeat from murine embryonic stem cell virus
    581..922     +  misc_feature   MESV Ψ: packaging signal of murine embryonic stem cell virus
    989..1405    +  CDS            gag (truncated): truncated Moloney murine leukemia virus (MMLV) gag gene lacking the start codon
   1482..2804    +  CDS            PPARD: PPARD_HUMAN - Also known as NR1C2, PPARB. Experimental evidence at protein level: Swiss-Prot protein existence level 1. Ligand-activated transcription factor. Receptor that binds peroxisome proliferators such as hypolipidemic drugs and fatty acids. Has a preference for poly-unsaturated fatty acids, such as gamma- linoleic acid and eicosapentanoic acid. Once activated by a ligand, the receptor binds to promoter elements of target genes. Regulates the peroxisomal beta-oxidation pathway of fatty acids. Functions as transcription activator for the acyl-CoA oxidase gene. Decreases expression of NPC
   2955..3454    +  promoter       PGK promoter: mouse phosphoglycerate kinase 1 promoter
   3475..3873    +  CDS            BSD: blasticidin S deaminase; Aspergillus terreus BSD; confers resistance to blasticidin
   3918..3952    +  LTR            3' LTR (ΔU3) (fragment): self-inactivating 3' long terminal repeat (LTR) from Moloney murine leukemia virus
   3949..4243    +  LTR            3' LTR (ΔU3) (fragment): self-inactivating 3' long terminal repeat (LTR) from Moloney murine leukemia virus
   4405..4421    -  protein_bind   lac operator: The lac repressor binds to the lac operator to inhibit transcription in E. coli. This inhibition can be relieved by adding lactose or isopropyl-β-D-thiogalactopyranoside (IPTG). lac repressor encoded by lacI
   4429..4459    -  promoter       lac promoter: promoter for the E. coli lac operon
   4474..4495    -  protein_bind   CAP binding site: CAP binding activates transcription in the presence of cAMP. E. coli catabolite activator protein
   4508..4600    -  CDS            lacI (fragment): lac repressor; lacI; The lac repressor binds to the lac operator to inhibit transcription in E. coli. This inhibition can be relieved by adding lactose or isopropyl-β-D-thiogalactopyranoside (IPTG).
   4783..5371    -  rep_origin     ori: high-copy-number ColE1/pMB1/pBR322/pUC origin of replication
   5542..6402    -  CDS            AmpR: β-lactamase; bla; confers resistance to ampicillin, carbenicillin, and related antibiotics
   6403..6507    -  promoter       AmpR promoter: bla
   6602..6637    +  CDS            rop (fragment): Rop protein, which maintains plasmids at low copy number; rop
   6739..6838    +  misc_feature   bom (fragment): basis of mobility region from pBR322
   6844..6993    -  CDS            lacZα (fragment): LacZα fragment of β-galactosidase; lacZ fragment
   6993..7194    -  CDS            TcR (fragment): tetracycline efflux protein; tet; confers resistance to tetracycline
   7195..7293    +  CDS            env (fragment): murine leukemia virus gPr80 envelope polyprotein precursor; env; proteolytically cleaved into gp70SU and p15TM subunits
>Addgene plasmid #130776 | pMSCVbsd-PPARD-K422R | addgene full sequence | sequence record 255736 | Addgene NGS Result
AATGAAAGACCCCACCTGTAGGTTTGGCAAGCTAGCTTAAGTAACGCCATTTTGCAAGGCATGGAAAATA
CATAACTGAGAATAGAGAAGTTCAGATCAAGGTTAGGAACAGAGAGACAGCAGAATATGGGCCAAACAGG
ATATCTGTGGTAAGCAGTTCCTGCCCCGGCTCAGGGCCAAGAACAGATGGTCCCCAGATGCGGTCCCGCC
CTCAGCAGTTTCTAGAGAACCATCAGATGTTTCCAGGGTGCCCCAAGGACCTGAAATGACCCTGTGCCTT
ATTTGAACTAACCAATCAGTTCGCTTCTCGCTTCTGTTCGCGCGCTTCTGCTCCCCGAGCTCAATAAAAG
AGCCCACAACCCCTCACTCGGCGCGCCAGTCCTCCGATAGACTGCGTCGCCCGGGTACCCGTATTCCCAA
TAAAGCCTCTTGCTGTTTGCATCCGAATCGTGGACTCGCTGATCCTTGGGAGGGTCTCCTCAGATTGATT
GACTGCCCACCTCGGGGGTCTTTCATTTGGAGGTTCCACCGAGATTTGGAGACCCCTGCCCAGGGACCAC
CGACCCCCCCGCCGGGAGGTAAGCTGGCCAGCGGTCGTTTCGTGTCTGTCTCTGTCTTTGTGCGTGTTTG
TGCCGGCATCTAATGTTTGCGCCTGCGTCTGTACTAGTTAGCTAACTAGCTCTGTATCTGGCGGACCCGT
GGTGGAACTGACGAGTTCTGAACACCCGGCCGCAACCCTGGGAGACGTCCCAGGGACTTTGGGGGCCGTT
TTTGTGGCCCGACCTGAGGAAGGGAGTCGATGTGGAATCCGACCCCGTCAGGATATGTGGTTCTGGTAGG
AGACGAGAACCTAAAACAGTTCCCGCCTCCGTCTGAATTTTTGCTTTCGGTTTGGAACCGAAGCCGCGCG
TCTTGTCTGCTGCAGCGCTGCAGCATCGTTCTGTGTTGTCTCTGTCTGACTGTGTTTCTGTATTTGTCTG
AAAATTAGGGCCAGACTGTTACCACTCCCTTAAGTTTGACCTTAGGTCACTGGAAAGATGTCGAGCGGAT
CGCTCACAACCAGTCGGTAGATGTCAAGAAGAGACGTTGGGTTACCTTCTGCTCTGCAGAATGGCCAACC
TTTAACGTCGGATGGCCGCGAGACGGCACCTTTAACCGAGACCTCATCACCCAGGTTAAGATCAAGGTCT
TTTCACCTGGCCCGCATGGACACCCAGACCAGGTCCCCTACATCGTGACCTGGGAAGCCTTGGCTTTTGA
CCCCCCTCCCTGGGTCAAGCCCTTTGTACACCCTAAGCCTCCGCCTCCTCTTCCTCCATCCGCCCCGTCT
CTCCCCCTTGAACCTCCTCGTTCGACCCCGCCTCGATCCTCCCTTTATCCAGCCCTCACTCCTTCTCTAG
GCGCCGGAATTAGATCCACTAGTAACGGCCGCCAGTGTGCTGGAATTCGCCCTTAGGTGTGGCGCCGAGG
GGAGATCAGCCATGGAGCAGCCACAGGAGGAAGCCCCTGAGGTCCGGGAAGAGGAGGAGAAAGAGGAAGT
GGCAGAGGCAGAAGGAGCCCCAGAGCTCAATGGGGGACCACAGCATGCACTTCCTTCCAGCAGCTACACA
GACCTCTCCCGGAGCTCCTCGCCACCCTCACTGCTGGACCAACTGCAGATGGGCTGTGACGGGGCCTCAT
GCGGCAGCCTCAACATGGAGTGCCGGGTGTGCGGGGACAAGGCATCGGGCTTCCACTACGGTGTTCATGC
ATGTGAGGGGTGCAAGGGCTTCTTCCGTCGTACGATCCGCATGAAGCTGGAGTACGAGAAGTGTGAGCGC
AGCTGCAAGATTCAGAAGAAGAACCGCAACAAGTGCCAGTACTGCCGCTTCCAGAAGTGCCTGGCACTGG
GCATGTCACACAACGCTATCCGTTTTGGTCGGATGCCGGAGGCTGAGAAGAGGAAGCTGGTGGCAGGGCT
GACTGCAAACGAGGGGAGCCAGTACAACCCACAGGTGGCCGACCTGAAGGCCTTCTCCAAGCACATCTAC
AATGCCTACCTGAAAAACTTCAACATGACCAAAAAGAAGGCCCGCAGCATCCTCACCGGCAAAGCCAGCC
ACACGGCGCCCTTTGTGATCCACGACATCGAGACATTGTGGCAGGCAGAGAAGGGGCTGGTGTGGAAGCA
GTTGGTGAATGGCCTGCCTCCCTACAAGGAGATCAGCGTGCACGTCTTCTACCGCTGCCAGTGCACCACA
GTGGAGACCGTGCGGGAGCTCACTGAGTTCGCCAAGAGCATCCCCAGCTTCAGCAGCCTCTTCCTCAACG
ACCAGGTTACCCTTCTCAAGTATGGCGTGCACGAGGCCATCTTCGCCATGCTGGCCTCTATCGTCAACAA
GGACGGGCTGCTGGTAGCCAACGGCAGTGGCTTTGTCACCCGTGAGTTCCTGCGCAGCCTCCGCAAACCC
TTCAGTGATATCATTGAGCCTAAGTTTGAATTTGCTGTCAAGTTCAACGCCCTGGAACTTGATGACAGTG
ACCTGGCCCTATTCATTGCGGCCATCATTCTGTGTGGAGACCGGCCAGGCCTCATGAACGTTCCACGGGT
GGAGGCTATCCAGGACACCATCCTGCGTGCCCTCGAATTCCACCTGCAGGCCAACCACCCTGATGCCCAG
TACCTCTTCCCCAAGCTGCTGCAGAAGATGGCTGACCTGCGGCAACTGGTCACCGAGCACGCCCAGATGA
TGCAGCGGATCAAGAGGACCGAAACCGAGACCTCGCTGCACCCTCTGCTCCAGGAGATCTACAAGGACAT
GTACTAACGGCGGCACCCAGGCCTCCCTGCAGACTCCAATGGGGCCAGCACTGGAGGGGCCCACCCACAT
GACTTTTCCATTGACCAGCTCTCAAGGGCGAATTCTGCAGATATCCATCACACTGGCGGCCGCTCGAGGT
TAACGAATTCTACCGGGTAGGGGAGGCGCTTTTCCCAAGGCAGTCTGGAGCATGCGCTTTAGCAGCCCCG
CTGGGCACTTGGCGCTACACAAGTGGCCTCTGGCCTCGCACACATTCCACATCCACCGGTAGGCGCCAAC
CGGCTCCGTTCTTTGGTGGCCCCTTCGCGCCACCTTCTACTCCTCCCCTAGTCAGGAAGTTCCCCCCCGC
CCCGCAGCTCGCGTCGTGCAGGACGTGACAAATGGAAGTAGCACGTCTCACTAGTCTCGTGCAGATGGAC
AGCACCGCTGAGCAATGGAAGCGGGTAGGCCTTTGGGGCAGCGGCCAATAGCAGCTTTGCTCCTTCGCTT
TCTGGGCTCAGAGGCTGGGAAGGGGTGGGTCCGGGGGCGGGCTCAGGGGCGGGCTCAGGGGCGGGGCGGG
CGCCCGAAGGTCCTCCGGAGGCCCGGCATTCTGCACGCTTCAAAAGCGCACGTCTGCCGCGCTGTTCTCC
TCTTCCTCATCTCCGGGCCTTTCGACCTGCAGCCCAAGCTTACCATGGCCAAGCCTTTGTCTCAAGAAGA
ATCCACCCTCATTGAAAGAGCAACGGCTACAATCAACAGCATCCCCATCTCTGAAGACTACAGCGTCGCC
AGCGCAGCTCTCTCTAGCGACGGCCGCATCTTCACTGGTGTCAATGTATATCATTTTACTGGGGGACCTT
GTGCAGAACTCGTGGTGCTGGGCACTGCTGCTGCTGCGGCAGCTGGCAACCTGACTTGTATCGTCGCGAT
CGGAAATGAGAACAGGGGCATCTTGAGCCCCTGCGGACGGTGCCGACAGGTGCTTCTCGATCTGCATCCT
GGGATCAAAGCCATAGTGAAGGACAGTGATGGACAGCCGACGGCAGTTGGGATTCGTGAATTGCTGCCCT
CTGGTTATGTGTGGGAGGGCTAATCGATAAAATAAAAGATTTTATTTAGTCTCCAGAAAAAGGGGGGAAT
GAAAGACCCCACCTGTAGGTTTGGCAAGCTAGAGAACCATCAGATGTTTCCAGGGTGCCCCAAGGACCTG
AAATGACCCTGTGCCTTATTTGAACTAACCAATCAGTTCGCTTCTCGCTTCTGTTCGCGCGCTTCTGCTC
CCCGAGCTCAATAAAAGAGCCCACAACCCCTCACTCGGCGCGCCAGTCCTCCGATAGACTGCGTCGCCCG
GGTACCCGTGTATCCAATAAACCCTCTTGCAGTTGCATCCGACTTGTGGTCTCGCTGTTCCTTGGGAGGG
TCTCCTCTGAGTGATTGACTACCCGTCAGCGGGGGTCTTTCATGGGTAACAGTTTCTTGAAGTTGGAGAA
CAACATTCTGAGGGTAGGAGTCGAATATTAAGTAATCCTGACTCAATTAGCCACTGTTTTGAATCCACAT
ACTCCAATACTCCTGAAATAGTTCATTATGGACAGCGCAGAAAGAGCTGGGGAGAATTGTGAAATTGTTA
TCCGCTCACAATTCCACACAACATACGAGCCGGAAGCATAAAGTGTAAAGCCTGGGGTGCCTAATGAGTG
AGCTAACTCACATTAATTGCGTTGCGCTCACTGCCCGCTTTCCAGTCGGGAAACCTGTCGTGCCAGCTGC
ATTAATGAATCGGCCAACGCGCGGGGAGAGGCGGTTTGCGTATTGGGCGCTCTTCCGCTTCCTCGCTCAC
TGACTCGCTGCGCTCGGTCGTTCGGCTGCGGCGAGCGGTATCAGCTCACTCAAAGGCGGTAATACGGTTA
TCCACAGAATCAGGGGATAACGCAGGAAAGAACATGTGAGCAAAAGGCCAGCAAAAGGCCAGGAACCGTA
AAAAGGCCGCGTTGCTGGCGTTTTTCCATAGGCTCCGCCCCCCTGACGAGCATCACAAAAATCGACGCTC
AAGTCAGAGGTGGCGAAACCCGACAGGACTATAAAGATACCAGGCGTTTCCCCCTGGAAGCTCCCTCGTG
CGCTCTCCTGTTCCGACCCTGCCGCTTACCGGATACCTGTCCGCCTTTCTCCCTTCGGGAAGCGTGGCGC
TTTCTCATAGCTCACGCTGTAGGTATCTCAGTTCGGTGTAGGTCGTTCGCTCCAAGCTGGGCTGTGTGCA
CGAACCCCCCGTTCAGCCCGACCGCTGCGCCTTATCCGGTAACTATCGTCTTGAGTCCAACCCGGTAAGA
CACGACTTATCGCCACTGGCAGCAGCCACTGGTAACAGGATTAGCAGAGCGAGGTATGTAGGCGGTGCTA
CAGAGTTCTTGAAGTGGTGGCCTAACTACGGCTACACTAGAAGAACAGTATTTGGTATCTGCGCTCTGCT
GAAGCCAGTTACCTTCGGAAAAAGAGTTGGTAGCTCTTGATCCGGCAAACAAACCACCGCTGGTAGCGGT
GGTTTTTTTGTTTGCAAGCAGCAGATTACGCGCAGAAAAAAAGGATCTCAAGAAGATCCTTTGATCTTTT
CTACGGGGTCTGACGCTCAGTGGAACGAAAACTCACGTTAAGGGATTTTGGTCATGAGATTATCAAAAAG
GATCTTCACCTAGATCCTTTTAAATTAAAAATGAAGTTTTAAATCAATCTAAAGTATATATGAGTAAACT
TGGTCTGACAGTTACCAATGCTTAATCAGTGAGGCACCTATCTCAGCGATCTGTCTATTTCGTTCATCCA
TAGTTGCCTGACTCCCCGTCGTGTAGATAACTACGATACGGGAGGGCTTACCATCTGGCCCCAGTGCTGC
AATGATACCGCGAGACCCACGCTCACCGGCTCCAGATTTATCAGCAATAAACCAGCCAGCCGGAAGGGCC
GAGCGCAGAAGTGGTCCTGCAACTTTATCCGCCTCCATCCAGTCTATTAATTGTTGCCGGGAAGCTAGAG
TAAGTAGTTCGCCAGTTAATAGTTTGCGCAACGTTGTTGCCATTGCTACAGGCATCGTGGTGTCACGCTC
GTCGTTTGGTATGGCTTCATTCAGCTCCGGTTCCCAACGATCAAGGCGAGTTACATGATCCCCCATGTTG
TGCAAAAAAGCGGTTAGCTCCTTCGGTCCTCCGATCGTTGTCAGAAGTAAGTTGGCCGCAGTGTTATCAC
TCATGGTTATGGCAGCACTGCATAATTCTCTTACTGTCATGCCATCCGTAAGATGCTTTTCTGTGACTGG
TGAGTACTCAACCAAGTCATTCTGAGAATAGTGTATGCGGCGACCGAGTTGCTCTTGCCCGGCGTCAATA
CGGGATAATACCGCGCCACATAGCAGAACTTTAAAAGTGCTCATCATTGGAAAACGTTCTTCGGGGCGAA
AACTCTCAAGGATCTTACCGCTGTTGAGATCCAGTTCGATGTAACCCACTCGTGCACCCAACTGATCTTC
AGCATCTTTTACTTTCACCAGCGTTTCTGGGTGAGCAAAAACAGGAAGGCAAAATGCCGCAAAAAAGGGA
ATAAGGGCGACACGGAAATGTTGAATACTCATACTCTTCCTTTTTCAATATTATTGAAGCATTTATCAGG
GTTATTGTCTCATGAGCGGATACATATTTGAATGTATTTAGAAAAATAAACAAATAGGGGTTCCGCGCAC
ATTTCCCCGAAAAGTGCCACCTGACGTCTAAGAAACCATTATTATCATGACATTAACCTATAAAAATAGG
CGTATCACGAGGCCCTTTCGTCTCGCGCGTTTCGGTGATGACGGTGAAAACCTCTGACACATGCAGCTCC
CGGAGACGGTCACAGCTTGTCTGTAAGCGGATGCCGGGAGCAGACAAGCCCGTCAGGGCGCGTCAGCGGG
TGTTGGCGGGTGTCGGGGCTGGCTTAACTATGCGGCATCAGAGCAGATTGTACTGAGAGTGCACCATATG
CGGTGTGAAATACCGCACAGATGCGTAAGGAGAAAATACCGCATCAGGCGCCATTCGCCATTCAGGCTGC
GCAACTGTTGGGAAGGGCGATCGGTGCGGGCCTCTTCGCTATTACGCCAGCTGGCGAAAGGGGGATGTGC
TGCAAGGCGATTAAGTTGGGTAACGCCAGGGTTTTCCCAGTCACGACGTTGTAAAACGACGGCGCAAGGA
ATGGTGCATGCAAGGAGATGGCGCCCAACAGTCCCCCGGCCACGGGGCCTGCCACCATACCCACGCCGAA
ACAAGCGCTCATGAGCCCGAAGTGGCGAGCCCGATCTTCCCCATCGGTGATGTCGGCGATATAGGCGCCA
GCAACCGCACCTGTGGCGCCGGTGATGCCGGCCACGATGCGTCCGGCGTAGAGGCGATTAGTCCAATTTG
TTAAAGACAGGATATCAGTGGTCCAGGCTCTAGTTTTGACTCAACAATATCACCAGCTGAAGCCTATAGA
GTACGAGCCATAGATAAAATAAAAGATTTTATTTAGTCTCCAGAAAAAGGGGGG
