>Addgene plasmid #130776 | pMSCVbsd-PPARD-K422R | depositor partial sequence | sequence record 250287 | PPARD K422R
ATGGAGCAGCCACAGGAGGAAGCCCCTGAGGTCCGGGAAGAGGAGGAGAAAGAGGAAGTGGCAGAGGCAG
AAGGAGCCCCAGAGCTCAATGGGGGACCACAGCATGCACTTCCTTCCAGCAGCTACACAGACCTCTCCCG
GAGCTCCTCGCCACCCTCACTGCTGGACCAACTGCAGATGGGCTGTGACGGGGCCTCATGCGGCAGCCTC
AACATGGAGTGCCGGGTGTGCGGGGACAAGGCATCGGGCTTCCACTACGGTGTTCATGCATGTGAGGGGT
GCAAGGGCTTCTTCCGTCGTACGATCCGCATGAAGCTGGAGTACGAGAAGTGTGAGCGCAGCTGCAAGAT
TCAGAAGAAGAACCGCAACAAGTGCCAGTACTGCCGCTTCCAGAAGTGCCTGGCACTGGGCATGTCACAC
AACGCTATCCGTTTTGGTCGGATGCCGGAGGCTGAGAAGAGGAAGCTGGTGGCAGGGCTGACTGCAAACG
AGGGGAGCCAGTACAACCCACAGGTGGCCGACCTGAAGGCCTTCTCCAAGCACATCTACAATGCCTACCT
GAAAAACTTCAACATGACCAAAAAGAAGGCCCGCAGCATCCTCACCGGCAAAGCCAGCCACACGGCGCCC
TTTGTGATCCACGACATCGAGACATTGTGGCAGGCAGAGAAGGGGCTGGTGTGGAAGCAGTTGGTGAATG
GCCTGCCTCCCTACAAGGAGATCAGCGTGCACGTCTTCTACCGCTGCCAGTGCACCACAGTGGAGACCGT
GCGGGAGCTCACTGAGTTCGCCAAGAGCATCCCCAGCTTCAGCAGCCTCTTCCTCAACGACCAGGTTACC
CTTCTCAAGTATGGCGTGCACGAGGCCATCTTCGCCATGCTGGCCTCTATCGTCAACAAGGACGGGCTGC
TGGTAGCCAACGGCAGTGGCTTTGTCACCCGTGAGTTCCTGCGCAGCCTCCGCAAACCCTTCAGTGATAT
CATTGAGCCTAAGTTTGAATTTGCTGTCAAGTTCAACGCCCTGGAACTTGATGACAGTGACCTGGCCCTA
TTCATTGCGGCCATCATTCTGTGTGGAGACCGGCCAGGCCTCATGAACGTTCCACGGGTGGAGGCTATCC
AGGACACCATCCTGCGTGCCCTCGAATTCCACCTGCAGGCCAACCACCCTGATGCCCAGTACCTCTTCCC
CAAGCTGCTGCAGAAGATGGCTGACCTGCGGCAACTGGTCACCGAGCACGCCCAGATGATGCAGCGGATC
AAGAGGACCGAAACCGAGACCTCGCTGCACCCTCTGCTCCAGGAGATCTACAAGGACATGTACTAA
